Addgene plasmid #74420: pCB6-EnvA
Purpose: Mammalian expression of the subgroup A avian leukosis-sarcoma envelope glycoprotein (EnvA)
Depositing lab: Judith White. Depositing organization: University of California, San Francisco (UCSF). Publication: The receptor for the subgroup A avian leukosis-sarcoma viruses binds to subgroup A but not to subgroup C envelope glycoprotein. Gilbert JM, Bates P, Varmus HE, White JM. J Virol. 1994 Sep;68(9):5623-8. PubMed 8057442.
Backbone
  Vector backbone: pCB6
  Vector type: Mammalian Expression
  Selectable markers: Neomycin (select with G418)
Growth in bacteria
  Bacterial resistance: Ampicillin, 100 μg/mL
  Growth temperature: 37°C
  Growth strain: DH5alpha
  Copy number: Unknown
Gene/Insert
  Gene/Insert name: Env from ASLV-A
  Promoter: CMV
  Cloning method: Restriction Enzyme; 5′ cloning site BamHI (not destroyed); 3′ cloning site BamHI (not destroyed)
  Sequencing primers: 5′ CMV-F; 3′ hGH-PA-R
Terms and licenses: Academic/Nonprofit Terms; Industry Terms: Not Available to Industry
How to cite: pCB6-EnvA was a gift from Judith White (Addgene plasmid # 74420 ; http://n2t.net/addgene:74420 ; RRID:Addgene_74420)
