[The description below was written by a language model from this plasmid's Addgene catalogue record.]
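Description:
pCB6-EnvA is a mammalian expression plasmid built on the pCB6 backbone that drives production of the envelope glycoprotein (Env) of subgroup A avian leukosis-sarcoma virus (ASLV-A), commonly called EnvA. The env coding sequence was inserted by restriction cloning into a BamHI site, which remains intact on both sides of the insert, and sits downstream of the CMV promoter, a strong constitutive promoter for high-level transcription in a wide range of mammalian cells. The listed 3′ sequencing primer anneals in a human growth hormone polyadenylation region, suggesting that the transcript is terminated by an hGH polyA signal, although the record does not list this element explicitly. No epitope tags or reporter fusions are recorded.

The plasmid is propagated in E. coli under ampicillin selection; its copy number is listed as unknown and the origin of replication is not stated. For mammalian cells it carries a neomycin resistance marker, allowing G418 selection of stably transfected lines in addition to transient expression.

The stated purpose is simply mammalian expression of EnvA. The associated work examined binding between the receptor for subgroup A viruses and envelope glycoproteins, showing specificity for subgroup A over subgroup C, so the construct serves as a source of cell-expressed EnvA for receptor-binding and viral entry or fusion studies. More generally, EnvA recognises the avian TVA receptor, which mammalian cells lack, so EnvA expression plasmids are often used to pseudotype viral particles and restrict infection to cells engineered to express TVA. That application is not stated in the record. No feature table was provided, so the element details rest on the catalogue fields alone.
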