>Addgene plasmid #74420 | pCB6-EnvA | addgene partial sequence | sequence record 142024 | hGH-PA-R 5'-CCAGCTTGGTTCCCAATAGA-3'
CCTTGCTCCATACCACCCCCCTCCACCCCATAATATTATAGAAGGACACCTAGTCAGACAAAATGATGCA
ACTTAATTTTATTAGGACAAGGCTGGTGGGCACTGGAGTGGCAACTTCCAGGGCCAGGAGAGGCACTGGG
GAGGGGTCACAGGGATGCCACCCGGGATCCGATGCTACTATATCCTAAGGGGACTCCTAATCGCGTACAA
CCGAAACCCCGCTTTGCGCCTATACATGCCATAGTCCCCTTAGTTAAGCCATGTCCCGTTACAACCCGAC
TCGCAAGCGCTATACCACCACCCATGTACTGCCTTATACTATTCTGCTTTCAGGCTGCCCACAGGCCTTT
TGCAGCTTCTTATATTCCGTGTGGTAGCTGATGGAGTTATTAATCATCTTTCTGATGTTACCGCATACGA
TTTGCAAAAGGCAAGGCAGGCACACTACTAGCAACAAAATAACTACAAGCCCCAAAAGCAGTCCTTTCAG
CAAATGAACGGCCCATTCTCCTATTCCCCCGAATAGTCCTCGCAGCCAACTTCCAATTGGGTCGCTGTCC
ACGCCGATCTTATTGACATGTTCCTTCATTAGCTGGAACTTCTTCTGTATAGACTCACTGTGATCACTCA
AATTGAAACAGCACATTCCGGCAACGTCCTCACAGCCATGGCCGTGAGCTAGGAGCAAGAAGTCAATAGC
CGCTCGGTTCTGCAGGACCGCGTGTCGAATACTCGTGACATCATCCAATAAGTCCCCGAGGAGTGATGTT
GTCAAGTTAGCCTGTTTAACGGACCAACAGGCTAGTCTCTCAATTTCTCTTAAGGCTTGCGCAGCTGCTA
CCCCCGGGGCTAGGATAGATGCAAAGATTCTTGCTGTAGGACC
