>Addgene plasmid #74420 | pCB6-EnvA | addgene partial sequence | sequence record 142026 | CMV-F 5'-CGCAAATGGGCGGTAGGCGTG-3'
ACCGTCAGAATTAATTCAGATCTGGTACCACGCGTATCGATAAGCTTGCATGCCTGCAGGTCGACTCTAG
AGGATCCCGTGCAGGGAGCCAACATACCCTACCGAGAACTCAGAGAGTCGTTGGAAGACGGGAAGGAAGC
CCGACGACTGAGCGGTCCACCCCAGACGTGGTTCTGGTCGCCCGGAGGATCAAGTATGGAAGCCGTCATA
AAGGCATTTCTGACTGGGCACCCTGGAAAGGTGAGCAAGAAGGACTCCAAGAAGAAGCCGCCAGCAACAA
GCAAGAAAGACCCGGAGAAGACGCCCTTGCTGCCAACGAGAGTTAATTATATTATTGGTGTCCTGGTCTT
GTGTGAGGTAACGGGGGTAAGAGCTGATGTCCACTTACTCGAGCAGCCAGGGAACCTTTGGATTACATGG
GCCAACCGTACAGGCCAAACGGATTTTTGCCTCTCTACACAGTCAGCCACCTCCCCTTTTCAAACATGTT
TGATAGGTATCCCGTCCCCTATTTCCGAGGGTGATTTTAAGGGATATGTTTCTGATACAAATTGCACCAC
CTTGGGAACTGATCGGTTAGTCTCGTCAGCCGACTTTACTGGCGGACCTGACAACAGTACCACCCTCACT
TATCGGAAGGTCTCATGCTTGTTGTTAAAGCTGAATGTCTCTATGTGGGATGAGCCACCTGAACTACAGC
TGTTAGGTTCCCAGTCTCTCCCTAACATTACTAATATTGCTCAGATTTCCGGTATAACCGGGGGATGCGT
AGGCTTCAGACCACAAGGG
